>Addgene plasmid #247987 | pART7::CLOMELEON | addgene full sequence | sequence record 496179 | Addgene NGS Result
TGACCAAGTCAGCTTGGCACTGGCCGTCGTTTTACAACGTCGTGACTGGGAAAACCCTGGCGTTACCCAA
CTTAATCGCCTTGCAGCACATCCCCCTTTCGCCAGCTGGCGTAATAGCGAAGAGGCCCGCACCGATCGCC
CTTCCCAACAGTTGCGCAGCCTGAATGGCGAATGGAAATTGTAAGCGTTAATATTTTGTTAAAATTCGCG
TTAAATTTTTGTTAAATCAGCTCATTTTTTAACCAATAGGCCGAAATCGGCAAAATCCCTTATAAATCAA
AAGAATAGACCGAGATAGGGT
[37 nt withheld, positions 302-338]
AAAGAACGTGGACTCCAACGTCAAAGG
[49 nt withheld, positions 366-414]
T
[91 nt withheld, positions 416-506]
G
[124 nt withheld, positions 508-631]
CAGGTGGCACTTTTCGGGGAAATGTGCGCGGAACCCCTATTTGTTTATTTTTCTAAATACATTCAAATAT
GTATCCGCTCATGAGACAATAACCCTGATAAATGCTTCAATAATATTGAAAAAGGAAGAGTATGAGTATT
CAACATTTCCGTGTCGCCCTTATTCCCTTTTTTGCGGCATTTTGCCTTCCTGTTTTTGCTCACCCAGAAA
CGCTGGTGAAAGTAAAAGATGCTGAAGATCAGTTGGGTGCACGAGTGGGTTACATCGAACTGGATCTCAA
CAGCGGTAAGATCCTTGAGAGTTTTCGCCCCGAAGAACGTTTTCCAATGATGAGCACTTTTAAAGTTCTG
CTATGTGGCGCGGTATTATCCCGTATTGACGCCGGGCAAGAGCAACTCGGTCGCCGCATACACTATTCTC
AGAATGACTTGGTTGAGTACTCACCAGTCACAGAAAAGCATCTTACGGATGGCATGACAGTAAGAGAATT
ATGCAGTGCTGCCATAACCATGAGTGATAACACTGCGGCCAACTTACTTCTGACAACGATCGGAGGACCG
AAGGAGCTAACCGCTTTTTTGCACAACATGGGGGATCATGTAACTCGCCTTGATCGTTGGGAACCGGAGC
TGAATGAAGCCATACCAAACGACGAGCGTGACACCACGATGCCTGTAGCAATGGCAACAACGTTGCGCAA
ACTATTAACTGGCGAACTACTTACTCTAGCTTCCCGGCAACAATTAATAGACTGGATGGAGGCGGATAAA
GTTGCAGGACCACTTCTGCGCTCGGCCCTTCCGGCTGGCTGGTTTATTGCTGATAAATCTGGAGCCGGTG
AGCGTGGGTCTCGCGGTATCATTGCAGCACTGGGGCCAGATGGTAAGCCCTCCCGTATCGTAGTTATCTA
CACGACGGGGAGTCAGGCAACTATGGATGAACGAAATAGACAGATCGCTGAGATAGGTGCCTCACTGATT
AAGCATTGGTAACTGTCAGACCAAGTTTACTCATATATACTTTAGATTGATTTAAAACTTCATTTTTAAT
TTAAAAGGATCTAGGTGAAGATCCTTTTTGATAATCTCATGACCAAAATCCCTTAACGTGAGTTTTCGTT
CCACTGAGCGTCAGACCCCGTAGAAAAGATCAAAGGATCTTCTTGAGATCCTTTTTTTCTGCGCGTAATC
TGCTGCTTGCAAACAAAAAAACCACCGCTACCAGCGGTGGTTTGTTTGCCGGATCAAGAGCTACCAACTC
TTTTTCCGAAGGTAACTGGCTTCAGCAGAGCGCAGATACCAAATACTGTTCTTCTAGTGTAGCCGTAGTT
AGGCCACCACTTCAAGAACTCTGTAGCACCGCCTACATACCTCGCTCTGCTAATCCTGTTACCAGTGGCT
GCTGCCAGTGGCGATAAGTCGTGTCTTACCGGGTTGGACTCAAGACGATAGTTACCGGATAAGGCGCAGC
GGTCGGGCTGAACGGGGGGTTCGTGCACACAGCCCAGCTTGGAGCGAACGACCTACACCGAACTGAGATA
CCTACAGCGTGAGCTATGAGAAAGCGCCACGCTTCCCGAAGGGAGAAAGGCGGACAGGTATCCGGTAAGC
GGCAGGGTCGGAACAGGAGAGCGCACGAGGGAGCTTCCAGGGGGAAACGCCTGGTATCTTTATAGTCCTG
TCGGGTTTCGCCACCTCTGACTTGAGCGTCGATTTTTGTGATGCTCGTCAGGGGGGCGGAGCCTATGGAA
AAACGCCAGCAACGCGGCCTTTTTACGGTTCCTGGCCTTTTGCTGGCCTTTTGCTCACATGTTCTTTCCT
GCGTTATCCCCTGATTCTGTGGATAACCGTATTACCGCCTTTGAGTGAGCTGATACCGCTCGCCGCAGCC
GAACGACCGAGCGCAGCGAGTCAGTGAGCGAGGAAGCGGAAGAGCGCCCAATACGCAAACCGCCTCTCCC
CGCGCGTTGGCCGATTCATTAATGCAGCTGGCACGACAGGTTTCCCGACTGGAAAGCGGGCAGTGAGCGC
AACGCAATTAATGTGAGTTAGCTCACTCATTAGGCACCCCAGGCTTTACACTTTATGCTTCCGGCTCGTA
TGTTGTGTGGAATTGTGAGCGGATAACAATTTCACACAGGAAACAGCTATGACATGATTACGAATTTGGC
CAAGTCGGCCTCTAATACGACTCACTATAGGGAGCTCGTCGAGCGGCCGCTCGACGAATTAATTCCAATC
CCACAAAAATCTGAGCTTAACAGCACAGTTGCTCCTCTCAGAGCAGAATCGGGTATTCAACACCCTCATA
TCAACTACTACGTTGTGTATAACGGTCCACATGCCGGTATATACGATGACTGGGGTTGTACAAAGGCGGC
AACAAACGGCGTTCCCGGAGTTGCACACAAGAAATTTGCCACTATTACAGAGGCAAGAGCAGCAGCTGAC
GCGTACACAACAAGTCAGCAAACAGACAGGTTGAACTTCATCCCCAAAGGAGAAGCTCAACTCAAGCCCA
AGAGCTTTGCTAAGGCCCTAACAAGCCCACCAAAGCAAAAAGCCCACTGGCTCACGCTAGGAACCAAAAG
GCCCAGCAGTGATCCAGCCCCAAAAGAGATCTCCTTTGCCCCGGAGATTACAATGGACGATTTCCTCTAT
CTTTACGATCTAGGAAGGAAGTTCGAAGGTGAAGGTGACGACACTATGTTCACCACTGATAATGAGAAGG
TTAGCCTCTTCAATTTCAGAAAGAATGCTGACCCACAGATGGTTAGAGAGGCCTACGCAGCAGGTCTCAT
CAAGACGATCTACCCGAGTAACAATCTCCAGGAGATCAAATACCTTCCCAAGAAGGTTAAAGATGCAGTC
AAAAGATTCAGGACTAATTGCATCAAGAACACAGAGAAAGACATATTTCTCAAGATCAGAAGTACTATTC
CAGTATGGACGATTCAAGGCTTGCTTCATAAACCAAGGCAAGTAATAGAGATTGGAGTCTCTAAAAAGGT
AGTTCCTACTGAATCTAAGGCCATGCATGGAGTCTAAGATTCAAATCGAGGATCTAACAGAACTCGCCGT
GAAGACTGGCGAACAGTTCATACAGAGTCTTTTACGACTCAATGACAAGAAGAAAATCTTCGTCAACATG
GTGGAGCACGACACTCTGGTCTACTCCAAAAATGTCAAAGATACAGTCTCAGAAGACCAAAGGGCTATTG
AGACTTTTCAACAAAGGATAATTTCGGGAAACCTCCTCGGATTCCATTGCCCAGCTATCTGTCACTTCAT
CGAAAGGACAGTAGAAAAGGAAGGTGGCTCCTACAAATGCCATCATTGCGATAAAGGAAAGGCTATCATT
CAAGATCTCTCTGCCGACAGTGGTCCCAAAGATGGACCCCCACCCACGAGGAGCATCGTGGAAAAAGAAG
ACGTTCCAACCACGTCTTCAAAGCAAGTGGATTGATGTGACATCTCCACTGACGTAAGGGATGACGCACA
ATCCCACTATCCTTCGCAAGACCCTTCCTCTATATAAGGAAGTTCATTTCATTTGGAGAGGACACGCTCG
AGGAATTCATTAAAGAGGAGAAATTAACTATGAGAGGATCGCATCACCATCACCATCACGGATCCGCATG
CGAGCTCGGTACCATGGTGAGCAAGGGCGAGGAGCTGTTCACCGGGGTGGTGCCCATCCTGGTCGAGCTG
GACGGCGACGTAAACGGCCACAGGTTCAGCGTGTCCGGCGAGGGCGAGGGCGATGCCACCTACGGCAAGC
TGACCCTGAAGTTCATCTGCACCACCGGCAAGCTGCCCGTGCCCTGGCCCACCCTCGTGACCACCCTGAC
CTGGGGCGTGCAGTGCTTCAGCCGCTACCCCGACCACATGAAGCAGCACGACTTCTTCAAGTCCGCCATG
CCCGAAGGCTACGTCCAGGAGCGTACCATCTTCTTCAAGGACGACGGCAACTACAAGACCCGCGCCGAGG
TGAAGTTCGAGGGCGACACCCTGGTGAACCGCATCGAGCTGAAGGGCATCGACTTCAAGGAGGACGGCAA
CATCCTGGGGCACAAGCTGGAGTACAACTACATCAGCCACAACGTCTATATCACCGCCGACAAGCAGAAG
AACGGCATCAAGGCCCACTTCAAGATCCGCCACAACATCGAGGACGGCAGCGTGCAGCTCGCCGACCACT
ACCAGCAGAACACCCCCATCGGCGACGGCCCCGTGCTGCTGCCCGACAACCACTACCTGAGCACCCAGTC
CGCCCTGAGCAAAGACCCCAACGAGAAGCGCGATCACATGGTCCTGCTGGAGTTCGTGACCGCCGCCGGG
ATCACTCTCGGCATGGACGAGCTGTACAAGAAGCTCACCGGTAGTGGCAGTGGTGAGAATTTGTACTTCC
AAGGAGGCGGCAGCGGAGGCACTAGTAGTACCATGGTGAGCAAGGGCGAGGAGCTGTTCACCGGGGTGGT
GCCCATCCTGGTCGAGCTGGACGGCGACGTAAACGGCCACAAGTTCAGCGTGTCCGGCGAGGGCGAGGGC
GATGCCACCTACGGCAAGCTGACCCTGAAGTTCATCTGCACCACCGGCAAGCTGCCCGTGCCCTGGCCCA
CCCTCGTGACCACCTTCGGCTACGGCGTGCAGTGCTTCGCCCGCTACCCCGACCACATGCGCCAGCACGA
CTTCTTCAAGTCCGCCATGCCCGAAGGCTACGTCCAGGAGCGCACCATCTTCTTCAAGGACGACGGCAAC
TACAAGACCCGCGCCGAGGTGAAGTTCGAGGGCGACACCCTGGTGAACCGCATCGAGCTGAAGGGCATCG
ACTTCAAGGAGGACGGCAACATCCTGGGGCACAAGCTGGAGTACAACTACAACAGCCACAACGTCTATAT
CATGGCCGACAAGCAGAAGAACGGCATCAAGGTGAACTTCAAGATCCGCCACAACATCGAGGACGGCAGC
GTGCAGCTCGCCGACCACTACCAGCAGAACACCCCCATCGGCGACGGCCCCGTGCTGCTGCCCGACAACC
ACTACCTGAGCTACCAGTCCGCCCTGAGCAAAGACCCCAACGAGAAGCGCGATCACATGGTCCTGCTGGA
GTTCGTGACCGCCGCCGGGATCACTCTCGGCATGGACGAGCTGTACAAGAAGCTTGGATCCTCTAGAGTC
CTGCTTTAATGAGATATGCGAGACGCCTATGATCGCATGATATTTGCTTTCAATTCTGTTGTGCACGTTG
TAAAAAACCTGAGCATGTGTAGCTCAGATCCTTACCGCCGGTTTCGGTTCATTCTAATGAATATATCACC
CGTTACTATCGTATTTTTATGAATAATATTCTCCGTTCAATTTACTGATTGTACCCTACTACTTATATGT
ACAATATTAAAATGAAAACAATATATTGTGCTGAATAGGTTTATAGCGACATCTATGATAGAGCGCCACA
ATAACAAACAATTGCGTTTTATTATTACAAATCCAATTTTAAAAAAAGCGGCAGAACCGGTCAAACCTAA
AAGACTGATTACATAAATCTTATTCAAATTTCAAAAGTGCCCCAGGGGCTAGTATCTACGACACACCGAG
CGGCGAACTAATAACGCTCACTGAAGGGAACTCCGGTTCCCCGCCGGCGCGCATGGGTGAGATTCCTTGA
AGTTGAGTATTGGCCGTCCGCTCTACCGAAAGTTACGGGCACCATTCAACCCGGTCCAGCACGGCGGCCG
GGTAACCGACTTGCTGCCCCGAGAATTATGCAGCATTTTTTTGGTGTATGTGGGCCCCAAATGAAGTGCA
GGTCAAACCTTGACAGTGACGACAAATCGTTGGGCGGGTCCAGGGCGAATTTTGCGACAACATGTCGAGG
CTCAGCAGGACCTGCAGGCATGCAAGCTAGCTTACTAGTGATGCATATTCTATAGTGTCACCTAAATCTG
CGGCCGC
Features (pLannotate 1.2.2; 17 found; start..end, strand, type, name):
     18..172     +  CDS            lacZα (fragment): LacZα fragment of β-galactosidase; lacZ fragment
    203..631     -  rep_origin     f1 ori (sequence partly withheld): f1 bacteriophage origin of replication; arrow indicates direction of (+) strand synthesis
    658..762     +  promoter       AmpR promoter: bla
    763..1623    +  CDS            AmpR: β-lactamase; bla; confers resistance to ampicillin, carbenicillin, and related antibiotics
   1794..2382    +  rep_origin     ori: high-copy-number ColE1/pMB1/pBR322/pUC origin of replication
   2565..2657    +  CDS            lacI (fragment): lac repressor; lacI; The lac repressor binds to the lac operator to inhibit transcription in E. coli. This inhibition can be relieved by adding lactose or isopropyl-β-D-thiogalactopyranoside (IPTG).
   2670..2691    +  protein_bind   CAP binding site: CAP binding activates transcription in the presence of cAMP. E. coli catabolite activator protein
   2706..2736    +  promoter       lac promoter: promoter for the E. coli lac operon
   2744..2760    +  protein_bind   lac operator: The lac repressor binds to the lac operator to inhibit transcription in E. coli. This inhibition can be relieved by adding lactose or isopropyl-β-D-thiogalactopyranoside (IPTG). lac repressor encoded by lacI
   2785..3666    +  CDS            IBMP_CAMVB (fragment): Experimental evidence at protein level: Swiss-Prot protein existence level 1. Enhances the ribosomal termination-reinitiation event leading to the translation of major open reading frames on the polycistronic viral RNAs. From Cauliflower mosaic virus (strain Bari 1) (CaMV).
   3850..4195    +  promoter       CaMV 35S promoter: strong constitutive promoter from cauliflower mosaic virus
   4243..4260    +  CDS            7xHis (fragment): 6xHis affinity tag
   4285..5001    +  CDS            CFP: cyan variant of GFP mammalian codon-optimized
   5074..5790    +  CDS            Topaz YFP: enhanced yellow variant of GFP mammalian codon-optimized
   5812..6519    +  terminator     OCS terminator: octopine synthase terminator
   6520..6539    +  misc_feature   MCS (fragment): pUC18/19 multiple cloning site
   6560..6578    -  promoter       SP6 promoter: promoter for bacteriophage SP6 RNA polymerase
