[The description below was written by a language model from this plasmid's Addgene catalogue record and pLannotate feature annotations shown in this document.]
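Description:
pART7::CLOMELEON is a plant expression plasmid built on the pART7 backbone for transient expression of the genetically encoded chloride indicator CLOMELEON in the cytoplasm of plant cells. It is propagated in E. coli as a high-copy plasmid through a ColE1/pUC-type origin and selected with ampicillin via the bla gene. The sequenced record (about 6.6 kb) also carries an f1 origin, remnants of the lacZα/lac promoter region, a fragment of a pUC-type multiple cloning site and an SP6 promoter, all backbone elements. No plant selectable marker or T-DNA borders are annotated, which is consistent with the stated transient use.

The payload is a single expression cassette in which the cauliflower mosaic virus 35S promoter, a strong constitutive plant promoter, drives the CLOMELEON open reading frame, followed by the octopine synthase (OCS) terminator. The annotated CaMV protein-coding fragment upstream of the core promoter is most likely part of the extended viral 35S region rather than an expressed gene. CLOMELEON is a synthetic fusion of about 1.5 kb, made up of an N-terminal 6xHis tag, a CFP variant, a short linker containing a TEV protease-type recognition motif, and a Topaz-type YFP variant. Each fluorescent protein carries the point mutations listed in the record. The sensor works ratiometrically: CFP acts as FRET donor to the YFP, whose fluorescence is quenched by halide binding, so the ratio of yellow to cyan emission reports chloride concentration. The associated work used the probe to follow chloride fluxes induced by salt stress in Arabidopsis. The record is inconsistent about the 5′ cloning site, giving KpnI in the cloning fields but EcoRI in the depositor comments, while both name HindIII at the 3′ end.
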