Addgene plasmid #247987: pART7::CLOMELEON
Purpose: Transient expression of the indicator protein CLOMELEON for monitoring chloride concentrations in the cytoplasm of plant cells.
Depositing lab: Christoph Plieth. Depositing organization: Christian-Albrechts-Universitaet zu Kiel. Publication: Salt stress-induced chloride flux: a study using transgenic Arabidopsis expressing a fluorescent anion probe. Lorenzen I, Aberle T, Plieth C. Plant J. 2004 May;38(3):539-44. doi: 10.1111/j.0960-7412.2004.02053.x. PubMed 15086798.
Backbone
  Vector backbone: pART7
  Backbone manufacturer: Andrew Gleave
  Backbone size w/o insert (bp): 5042
  Vector type: Plant Expression
Growth in bacteria
  Bacterial resistance: Ampicillin, 100 μg/mL
  Growth temperature: 37°C
  Growth strain: DH5alpha
  Copy number: High Copy
Gene/Insert
  Gene/Insert name: CLOMELEON (CFP-YFP fusion with ENLYFQG-linker)
  Species: Synthetic
  Insert size (bp): 1508
  Mutation: CFP-variant: K26R, F64L, S65T, Y66W, N146I, M153T, V163A, N164H, H231L; YFP-variant: S65G, S72A, K79R, T203Y, H231L
  Promoter: Cauliflower Mosaic Virus 35S promoter (GenBank AJ007625), without artificial 40bp insert
  Tag / fusion protein: 6xHis (N terminal on insert)
  Cloning method: Restriction Enzyme; 5′ cloning site KpnI (unknown if destroyed); 3′ cloning site HindIII (unknown if destroyed)
  Sequencing primers: 5′ CAACCACGTCTTCAAAGC; 3′ GGATCTGAGCTACACATGC
Terms and licenses: Academic/Nonprofit Terms; Industry Terms: Not Available to Industry
Depositor comments: pART7::CLOMELEON is a pART7 vector with the CLOMELEON gene (Kuner, T. & Augustine, G.J.; PubMed: 11055428; doi: 10.1016/S0896-6273(00)00056-8) integrated between EcoRI and HindIII restriction sites. See the Supplemental Document under Resource Information for more details, including annotated maps.
How to cite: pART7::CLOMELEON was a gift from Christoph Plieth (Addgene plasmid # 247987 ; http://n2t.net/addgene:247987 ; RRID:Addgene_247987)
